>Addgene plasmid #108096 | pcDNA 3.1(-) mouse Egr4 | addgene full sequence | sequence record 207642 | Addgene NGS Result
AGATATACGCGTTGACATTGATTATTGACTAGTTATTAATAGTAATCAATTACGGGGTCATTAGTTCATA
GCCCATATATGGAGTTCCGCGTTACATAACTTACGGTAAATGGCCCGCCTGGCTGACCGCCCAACGACCC
CCGCCCATTGACGTCAATAATGACGTATGTTCCCATAGTAACGCCAATAGGGACTTTCCATTGACGTCAA
TGGGTGGAGTATTTACGGTAAACTGCCCACTTGGCAGTACATCAAGTGTATCATATGCCAAGTACGCCCC
CTATTGACGTCAATGACGGTAAATGGCCCGCCTGGCATTATGCCCAGTACATGACCTTATGGGACTTTCC
TACTTGGCAGTACATCTACGTATTAGTCATCGCTATTACCATGGTGATGCGGTTTTGGCAGTACATCAAT
GGGCGTGGATAGCGGTTTGACTCACGGGGATTTCCAAGTCTCCACCCCATTGACGTCAATGGGAGTTTGT
TTTGGCACCAAAATCAACGGGACTTTCCAAAATGTCGTAACAACTCCGCCCCATTGACGCAAATGGGCGG
TAGGCGTGTACGGTGGGAGGTCTATATAAGCAGAGCTCTCTGGCTAACTAGAGAACCCACTGCTTACTGG
CTTATCGAAATTAATACGACTCACTATAGGGAGACCCAAGCTGGCTAGCGTTTAAACGGGCCCTCTAGAC
TCGAGCGGCCGCCACTGTGCTGGATATCTGCAGAATTCGCGCCACCATGCTCCACCTGAGCGACTTCTCC
GGCTCCGACGCGCTTCTCTCCAAGCCCACCGAAGGCTGCGCCCACGCCAGCCCCGAGCTGCCCCGGCTGC
CTGCTAGGGACGCTCCCTCGGCCGCCGCGTATCCTGGAGGCGACTTCTTGAGCTGGGCTTTGAGCAGCTG
CGGCGCCGGGGGGGACTTAACAGACTCCTGCTTCCTGGAGGGCCCTGCACCCACGCCCCCTTCGGGCCTC
AGCTACAGCGGCAGCTTCTTCATCCAGGCGGTTCCCGAACACCCGCACGACCCGGAGGCCCTCTTCAACC
TCATGTCTGGCATCTTGGGCCTGGCACCCTTCCCCGGTCCCGAGGCGGCAGCGTCTCGGTCCCCCCTGGA
TGTCCCTTTCCCCGCGGGCCCCGATGCCTTGCTGCCGGACCTCTACTCCCCAGATCTGAGTTCGGCCGCC
TTTCCGGAGGCGTTTTGGGAGGCAGCGCCTTCGGCGGGCGCTCCCTCGCAGTGCCTGTTCGAGCCCCAGC
TCTCCCCGCCCGACGTCAAGCCAGGGCTGCGGGCGCCTCCCGCTTCGCCAGCGCTGGACGCTGCTGCTTC
AGCCTTCAAAGGGCCCTATGCCCCCTGGGAGCTGCTGTCGGCCGGGGTCCCGGGGAACTGTGGGTCGCAG
GGGAGCTTCCAGACCACCCCGGAGGCCCGCTTCTCTGCAGTAGGGACCAAGGTCGAGGACCTGCTGTCCA
TCAGCTGCCCCGCCGAGCTGCCCGGCCCGGCCGCCAGACTCTACCAGGCAGGGGCCTACGACACCTTCTC
GTTGGCCCCAGGTGACTTAGGGGAGGGGACCGAGGGCCTCCCGGCGCTGCTGACCCCTCCCGGCGGGGAG
GGAGGGAGCGGCGGCGAAGGCGGAGAGTTCCTGGCCGCCCCTCCGGCGCAGCTGTCCCCTCTAGGCCTGC
GCGGTGCCGCCACGGCGGACTTCTCCAAACCCCTGGTGGCCGATCTCCCGGGGGGCAGCGGCGTGGCCGC
GCCCTCATCCCCCGCCGCATCCTTCCCCGCGGCCAAAGCCCGACGCAAGGGACGCCGGGGCGGCAAGTGC
AGCGCGCGCTGCTTCTGCCCGCGGCCGCACGTCAAGGCCTTCGCCTGCCCGGTGGAGAGCTGCGTGCGGA
GCTTCGCGCGCTCCGACGAGCTCAACCGCCACCTGCGCATCCACACGGGCCACAAGCCCTTCCAGTGCCG
CATCTGCCTGCGCAACTTCAGCCGCAGCGACCACCTCACCACGCACGTGCGCACCCACACGGGCGAGAAG
CCCTTCGCCTGCGACGTGTGTGGCCGCCGCTTCGCGCGCAGTGACGAGAAGAAACGGCACAGCAAGGTGC
ACCTAAAGCAGAAGGCGCGCGCGGAGGAGCGCCTCAAGGGCCTGGGCTTCTACTCGCTGGGCCTCTCCTT
CGCCGCGCTGTAAGTCGACAAGCTTAAGTTTAAACCGCTGATCAGCCTCGACTGTGCCTTCTAGTTGCCA
GCCATCTGTTGTTTGCCCCTCCCCCGTGCCTTCCTTGACCCTGGAAGGTGCCACTCCCACTGTCCTTTCC
TAATAAAATGAGGAAATTGCATCGCATTGTCTGAGTAGGTGTCATTCTATTCTGGGGGGTGGGGTGGGGC
AGGACAGCAAGGGGGAGGATTGGGAAGACAATAGCAGGCATGCTGGGGATGCGGTGGGCTCTATGGCTTC
TGAGGCGGAAAGAACCAGCTGGGGCTCTAGGGGGTATCCCC
[124 nt withheld, positions 2492-2615]
C
[91 nt withheld, positions 2617-2707]
A
[49 nt withheld, positions 2709-2757]
CCTTTGACGTTGGAGTCCACGTTCTTT
[37 nt withheld, positions 2785-2821]
ACCCTATCTCGGTCTATTCTTTTGATTTATAAGGGATTTTGCCGATTTCGGCCTATTGGTTAAAAAATGA
GCTGATTTAACAAAAATTTAACGCGAATTAATTCTGTGGAATGTGTGTCAGTTAGGGTGTGGAAAGTCCC
CAGGCTCCCCAGCAGGCAGAAGTATGCAAAGCATGCATCTCAATTAGTCAGCAACCAGGTGTGGAAAGTC
CCCAGGCTCCCCAGCAGGCAGAAGTATGCAAAGCATGCATCTCAATTAGTCAGCAACCATAGTCCCGCCC
CTAACTCCGCCCATCCCGCCCCTAACTCCGCCCAGTTCCGCCCATTCTCCGCCCCATGGCTGACTAATTT
TTTTTATTTATGCAGAGGCCGAGGCCGCCTCTGCCTCTGAGCTATTCCAGAAGTAGTGAGGAGGCTTTTT
TGGAGGCCTAGGCTTTTGCAAAAAGCTCCCGGGAGCTTGTATATCCATTTTCGGATCTGATCAAGAGACA
GGATGAGGATCGTTTCGCATGATTGAACAAGATGGATTGCACGCAGGTTCTCCGGCCGCTTGGGTGGAGA
GGCTATTCGGCTATGACTGGGCACAACAGACAATCGGCTGCTCTGATGCCGCCGTGTTCCGGCTGTCAGC
GCAGGGGCGCCCGGTTCTTTTTGTCAAGACCGACCTGTCCGGTGCCCTGAATGAACTGCAGGACGAGGCA
GCGCGGCTATCGTGGCTGGCCACGACGGGCGTTCCTTGCGCAGCTGTGCTCGACGTTGTCACTGAAGCGG
GAAGGGACTGGCTGCTATTGGGCGAAGTGCCGGGGCAGGATCTCCTGTCATCTCACCTTGCTCCTGCCGA
GAAAGTATCCATCATGGCTGATGCAATGCGGCGGCTGCATACGCTTGATCCGGCTACCTGCCCATTCGAC
CACCAAGCGAAACATCGCATCGAGCGAGCACGTACTCGGATGGAAGCCGGTCTTGTCGATCAGGATGATC
TGGACGAAGAGCATCAGGGGCTCGCGCCAGCCGAACTGTTCGCCAGGCTCAAGGCGCGCATGCCCGACGG
CGAGGATCTCGTCGTGACCCATGGCGATGCCTGCTTGCCGAATATCATGGTGGAAAATGGCCGCTTTTCT
GGATTCATCGACTGTGGCCGGCTGGGTGTGGCGGACCGCTATCAGGACATAGCGTTGGCTACCCGTGATA
TTGCTGAAGAGCTTGGCGGCGAATGGGCTGACCGCTTCCTCGTGCTTTACGGTATCGCCGCTCCCGATTC
GCAGCGCATCGCCTTCTATCGCCTTCTTGACGAGTTCTTCTGAGCGGGACTCTGGGGTTCGAAATGACCG
ACCAAGCGACGCCCAACCTGCCATCACGAGATTTCGATTCCACCGCCGCCTTCTATGAAAGGTTGGGCTT
CGGAATCGTTTTCCGGGACGCCGGCTGGATGATCCTCCAGCGCGGGGATCTCATGCTGGAGTTCTTCGCC
CACCCCAACTTGTTTATTGCAGCTTATAATGGTTACAAATAAAGCAATAGCATCACAAATTTCACAAATA
AAGCATTTTTTTCACTGCATTCTAGTTGTGGTTTGTCCAAACTCATCAATGTATCTTATCATGTCTGTAT
ACCGTCGACCTCTAGCTAGAGCTTGGCGTAATCATGGTCATAGCTGTTTCCTGTGTGAAATTGTTATCCG
CTCACAATTCCACACAACATACGAGCCGGAAGCATAAAGTGTAAAGCCTGGGGTGCCTAATGAGTGAGCT
AACTCACATTAATTGCGTTGCGCTCACTGCCCGCTTTCCAGTCGGGAAACCTGTCGTGCCAGCTGCATTA
ATGAATCGGCCAACGCGCGGGGAGAGGCGGTTTGCGTATTGGGCGCTCTTCCGCTTCCTCGCTCACTGAC
TCGCTGCGCTCGGTCGTTCGGCTGCGGCGAGCGGTATCAGCTCACTCAAAGGCGGTAATACGGTTATCCA
CAGAATCAGGGGATAACGCAGGAAAGAACATGTGAGCAAAAGGCCAGCAAAAGGCCAGGAACCGTAAAAA
GGCCGCGTTGCTGGCGTTTTTCCATAGGCTCCGCCCCCCTGACGAGCATCACAAAAATCGACGCTCAAGT
CAGAGGTGGCGAAACCCGACAGGACTATAAAGATACCAGGCGTTTCCCCCTGGAAGCTCCCTCGTGCGCT
CTCCTGTTCCGACCCTGCCGCTTACCGGATACCTGTCCGCCTTTCTCCCTTCGGGAAGCGTGGCGCTTTC
TCATAGCTCACGCTGTAGGTATCTCAGTTCGGTGTAGGTCGTTCGCTCCAAGCTGGGCTGTGTGCACGAA
CCCCCCGTTCAGCCCGACCGCTGCGCCTTATCCGGTAACTATCGTCTTGAGTCCAACCCGGTAAGACACG
ACTTATCGCCACTGGCAGCAGCCACTGGTAACAGGATTAGCAGAGCGAGGTATGTAGGCGGTGCTACAGA
GTTCTTGAAGTGGTGGCCTAACTACGGCTACACTAGAAGAACAGTATTTGGTATCTGCGCTCTGCTGAAG
CCAGTTACCTTCGGAAAAAGAGTTGGTAGCTCTTGATCCGGCAAACAAACCACCGCTGGTAGCGGTGGTT
TTTTTGTTTGCAAGCAGCAGATTACGCGCAGAAAAAAAGGATCTCAAGAAGATCCTTTGATCTTTTCTAC
GGGGTCTGACGCTCAGTGGAACGAAAACTCACGTTAAGGGATTTTGGTCATGAGATTATCAAAAAGGATC
TTCACCTAGATCCTTTTAAATTAAAAATGAAGTTTTAAATCAATCTAAAGTATATATGAGTAAACTTGGT
CTGACAGTTACCAATGCTTAATCAGTGAGGCACCTATCTCAGCGATCTGTCTATTTCGTTCATCCATAGT
TGCCTGACTCCCCGTCGTGTAGATAACTACGATACGGGAGGGCTTACCATCTGGCCCCAGTGCTGCAATG
ATACCGCGAGACCCACGCTCACCGGCTCCAGATTTATCAGCAATAAACCAGCCAGCCGGAAGGGCCGAGC
GCAGAAGTGGTCCTGCAACTTTATCCGCCTCCATCCAGTCTATTAATTGTTGCCGGGAAGCTAGAGTAAG
TAGTTCGCCAGTTAATAGTTTGCGCAACGTTGTTGCCATTGCTACAGGCATCGTGGTGTCACGCTCGTCG
TTTGGTATGGCTTCATTCAGCTCCGGTTCCCAACGATCAAGGCGAGTTACATGATCCCCCATGTTGTGCA
AAAAAGCGGTTAGCTCCTTCGGTCCTCCGATCGTTGTCAGAAGTAAGTTGGCCGCAGTGTTATCACTCAT
GGTTATGGCAGCACTGCATAATTCTCTTACTGTCATGCCATCCGTAAGATGCTTTTCTGTGACTGGTGAG
TACTCAACCAAGTCATTCTGAGAATAGTGTATGCGGCGACCGAGTTGCTCTTGCCCGGCGTCAATACGGG
ATAATACCGCGCCACATAGCAGAACTTTAAAAGTGCTCATCATTGGAAAACGTTCTTCGGGGCGAAAACT
CTCAAGGATCTTACCGCTGTTGAGATCCAGTTCGATGTAACCCACTCGTGCACCCAACTGATCTTCAGCA
TCTTTTACTTTCACCAGCGTTTCTGGGTGAGCAAAAACAGGAAGGCAAAATGCCGCAAAAAAGGGAATAA
GGGCGACACGGAAATGTTGAATACTCATACTCTTCCTTTTTCAATATTATTGAAGCATTTATCAGGGTTA
TTGTCTCATGAGCGGATACATATTTGAATGTATTTAGAAAAATAAACAAATAGGGGTTCCGCGCACATTT
CCCCGAAAAGTGCCACCTGACGTCGACGGATCGGGAGATCTCCCGATCCCCTATGGTGCACTCTCAGTAC
AATCTGCTCTGATGCCGCATAGTTAAGCCAGTATCTGCTCCCTGCTTGTGTGTTGGAGGTCGCTGAGTAG
TGCGCGAGCAAAATTTAAGCTACAACAAGGCAAGGCTTGACCGACAATTGCATGAAGAATCTGCTTAGGG
TTAGGCGTTTTGCGCTGCTTCGCGATGTACGGGCC
Features (pLannotate 1.2.2; 20 found; start..end, strand, type, name):
     14..393     +  enhancer       CMV enhancer: human cytomegalovirus immediate early enhancer
    394..597     +  promoter       CMV promoter: human cytomegalovirus (CMV) immediate early promoter
    593..626     +  LTR            5' LTR (truncated) (fragment): truncated 5' long terminal repeat (LTR) from HIV-1
    642..660     +  promoter       T7 promoter: promoter for bacteriophage T7 RNA polymerase
    738..2180    +  CDS            EGR4 (fragment): EGR4_HUMAN - Experimental evidence at protein level: Swiss-Prot protein existence level 1. Transcriptional regulator. Recognizes and binds to the DNA sequence 5'-GCGGGGGCG-3' (GSG). Activates the transcription of target genes whose products are required for mitogenesis and differentiation (By similarity). From Homo sapiens (Human).
   2222..2446    +  polyA_signal   bGH poly(A) signal: bovine growth hormone polyadenylation signal
   2450..2471    +  promoter       SV40 promoter (fragment): SV40 enhancer and early promoter
   2492..2920    +  rep_origin     f1 ori (sequence partly withheld): f1 bacteriophage origin of replication; arrow indicates direction of (+) strand synthesis
   2934..3263    +  promoter       SV40 promoter: SV40 enhancer and early promoter
   3330..4121    +  CDS            neo: KKA2_KLEPN - Also known as kan, nptII. Experimental evidence at protein level: Swiss-Prot protein existence level 1. Resistance to kanamycin, neomycin, paromomycin, ribostamycin, butirosin and gentamicin B. From Klebsiella pneumoniae.
   4145..4303    +  CDS            ble (fragment): BLE_KLEPN - Experimental evidence at protein level: Swiss-Prot protein existence level 1. Binding protein with a strong affinity to the bleomycin family of antibiotics. Binds to CL990; an antimitotic-antibiotic compound. From Klebsiella pneumoniae.
   4298..4419    +  polyA_signal   SV40 poly(A) signal: SV40 polyadenylation signal
   4492..4508    -  protein_bind   lac operator: The lac repressor binds to the lac operator to inhibit transcription in E. coli. This inhibition can be relieved by adding lactose or isopropyl-β-D-thiogalactopyranoside (IPTG). lac repressor encoded by lacI
   4516..4546    -  promoter       lac promoter: promoter for the E. coli lac operon
   4561..4582    -  protein_bind   CAP binding site: CAP binding activates transcription in the presence of cAMP. E. coli catabolite activator protein
   4595..4687    -  CDS            lacI (fragment): lac repressor; lacI; The lac repressor binds to the lac operator to inhibit transcription in E. coli. This inhibition can be relieved by adding lactose or isopropyl-β-D-thiogalactopyranoside (IPTG).
   4870..5458    -  rep_origin     ori: high-copy-number ColE1/pMB1/pBR322/pUC origin of replication
   5629..6489    -  CDS            AmpR: β-lactamase; bla; confers resistance to ampicillin, carbenicillin, and related antibiotics
   6490..6594    -  promoter       AmpR promoter: bla
   6653..6705    -  misc_feature   bom (fragment): basis of mobility region from pBR322
