[The description below was written by a language model from this plasmid's Addgene catalogue record and pLannotate feature annotations shown in this document.]
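Description:
pcDNA 3.1(-) mouse Egr4 is a mammalian expression plasmid built on the Invitrogen pcDNA3.1(-) backbone and carrying the mouse Egr4 (early growth response 4, also known as NGFI-C) coding sequence. The roughly 1.4 kb insert was cloned between the EcoRI and HindIII sites, both of which remain intact. The depositor notes that a SalI site was added just before the HindIII site so the insert could later be moved into a pBabe vector. Transcription is driven by the human cytomegalovirus immediate early enhancer and promoter and terminated by the bovine growth hormone polyadenylation signal. A T7 promoter lies between the CMV promoter and the insert and could in principle support in vitro transcription. No epitope tag or reporter is recorded. The automated annotation labels the open reading frame as a fragment of human EGR4, which reflects a homology match against a protein database; the catalogue states the insert is of mouse origin.

For propagation in E. coli, the plasmid has a high-copy ColE1/pUC-type origin and a β-lactamase gene conferring ampicillin resistance, along with an f1 origin for single-stranded DNA production. A separate cassette, consisting of the SV40 early promoter, the neomycin phosphotransferase gene and the SV40 poly(A) signal, allows G418 selection of stably transfected mammalian cells. Several small annotated fragments (HIV-1 LTR, ble, lacI, bom) appear to be short matches or backbone remnants rather than functional parts. The sequenced record is slightly shorter than the catalogued total size. The construct is used to express Egr4, a zinc-finger transcriptional regulator, in mammalian cells, and the associated publication concerns an Arf-Egr-C/EBPβ pathway in Ras-induced senescence and cancer.
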