Addgene plasmid #108096: pcDNA 3.1(-) mouse Egr4
Purpose: Expresses mouse Egr4 in mammalian cells
Depositing lab: Peter Johnson. Depositing organization: National Cancer Institute (NCI). Publication: An Arf-Egr-C/EBPbeta pathway linked to ras-induced senescence and cancer. Salotti J, Sakchaisri K, Tourtellotte WG, Johnson PF. Mol Cell Biol. 2015 Mar;35(5):866-83. doi: 10.1128/MCB.01489-14. Epub 2014 Dec 22. PubMed 25535333.
Backbone
  Vector backbone: pcDNA3.1(-)
  Backbone manufacturer: Invitrogen
  Backbone size w/o insert (bp): 5427
  Total vector size (bp): 6878
  Vector type: Mammalian Expression
  Selectable markers: Neomycin (select with G418)
Growth in bacteria
  Bacterial resistance: Ampicillin, 100 μg/mL
  Growth temperature: 37°C
  Growth strain: DH5alpha
  Copy number: High Copy
Gene/Insert
  Gene/Insert name: Egr4 (alt name: Early growth response 4)
  Species: M. musculus (mouse)
  Insert size (bp): 1437
  GenBank ID: NM_020596.2
  Entrez Gene: Egr4 (a.k.a. NGF1-C, NGFI-C, NGFIC, pAT133)
  Promoter: CMV
  Cloning method: Restriction Enzyme; 5′ cloning site EcoRI (not destroyed); 3′ cloning site HindIII (not destroyed)
  Sequencing primers: 5′ CMV-F; 3′ BGH-rev
Terms and licenses: Academic/Nonprofit Terms; Industry Terms: Not Available to Industry
Depositor comments: A Sal I site was introduced before the HindIII site to further transfer to pBabe.
How to cite: pcDNA 3.1(-) mouse Egr4 was a gift from Peter Johnson (Addgene plasmid # 108096 ; http://n2t.net/addgene:108096 ; RRID:Addgene_108096)
