>Addgene plasmid #108096 | pcDNA 3.1(-) mouse Egr4 | depositor partial sequence | sequence record 203907 | T7
GGAATCGGGTTAACGGGGCTCTAGACTCGAGCGGCCGCCACTGTGCTGGATATCTGCAGAATTCGCGCCA
CCATGCTCCACCTGAGCGACTTCTCCGGCTCCGACGCGCTTCTCTCCAAGCCCACCGAAGGCTGCGCCCA
CGCCAGCCCCGAGCTGCCCCGGCTGCCTGCTAGGGACGCTCCCTCGGCCGCCGCGTATCCTGGAGGCGAC
TTCTTGAGCTGGGCTTTGAGCAGCTGCGGCGCCGGGGGGGACTTAACAGACTCCTGCTTCCTGGAGGGCC
CTGCACCCACGCCCCCTTCGGGCCTCAGCTACAGCGGCAGCTTCTTCATCCAGGCGGTTCCCGAACACCC
GCACGACCCGGAGGCCCTCTTCAACCTCATGTCTGGCATCTTGGGCCTGGCACCCTTCCCCGGTCCCGAG
GCGGCAGCGTCTCGGTCCCCCCTGGATGTCCCTTTCCCCGCGGGCCCCGATGCCTTGCTGCCGGACCTCT
ACTCCCCAGATCTGAGTTCGGCCGCCTTTCCGGAGGCGTTTTGGGAGGCAGCGCCTTCGGCGGGCGCTCC
CTCGCAGTGCCTGTTCGAGCCCCAGCTCTCCCCGCCCGACGTCAAGCCAGGGCTGCGGGCGCCTCCCGCT
TCGCCAGCGCTGGACGCTGCTGCTTCAGCCTTCAAAGGGCCCTATGCCCCCTGGGAGCTGCTGTCGGCCG
GGGTCCCGGGGAACTGTGGGTCGCAGGGGAGCTTCCAGACCACCCCGGAGGCCCGCTTCTCTGCAGTAGG
GACCAAGGTCGAGGACCTGCTGTCCATCAGCTGCCCCGCCGAGCTGCCCGGCCCGGCCGCCAGACTCTAC
CAGGCAGGGGCCTACGACACCTTCTCGTTGGCCCCAGGTGACTTAGGGGAGGGGACCGAGGGCCTCCCGG
CGCTGCTGACCCCTCCCGGCGGGGAGGGAGGGAGCGGCGGCGAAGGCGGAGAGTTCCTGGCCGCCCCTCC
GGCGCAGCTGTCCCCTCTAGGCCTGCGCGGTGCCGCCACGGCGGACTTCTCCAAACCCCTGGTGGCCGAT
CTCCCGGGGGGGCAGCGGGCGTGACCGCGCCCTCAATCCCCGGCGCACCCACCCCCGCGGCA
