>Addgene plasmid #108096 | pcDNA 3.1(-) mouse Egr4 | depositor partial sequence | sequence record 203908 | BGH-rev
CCGGTTCTTAGCTTGTCGACTTACAGCGCGGCGAGGAGAGGCCCAGCGAGTAGAAGCCCAGGCCCTTGAG
GCGCTCCTCCGCGCGCGCCTTCTGCTTTAGGTGCACCTTGCTGTGCCGTTTCTTCTCGTCACTGCGCGCG
AAGCGGCGGCCACACACGTCGCAGGCGAAGGGCTTCTCGCCCGTGTGGGTGCGCACGTGCGTGGTGAGGT
GGTCGCTGCGGCTGAAGTTGCGCAGGCAGATGCGGCACTGGAAGGGCTTGTGGCCCGTGTGGATGCGCAG
GTGGCGGTTGAGCTCGTCGGAGCGCGCGAAGCTCCGCACGCAGCTCTCCACCGGGCAGGCGAAGGCCTTG
ACGTGCGGCCGCGGGCAGAAGCAGCGCGCGCTGCACTTGCCGCCCCGGCGTCCCTTGCGTCGGGCTTTGG
CCGCGGGGAAGGATGCGGCGGGGGATGAGGGCGCGGCCACGCCGCTGCCCCCCGGGAGATCGGCCACCAG
GGGTTTGGAGAAGTCCGCCGTGGCGGCACCGCGCAGGCCTAGAGGGGACAGCTGCGCCGGAGGGGCGGCC
AGGAACTCTCCGCCTTCGCCGCCGCTCCCTCCCTCCCCGCCGGGAGGGGTCAGCAGCGCCGGGAGGCCCT
CGGTCCCCTCCCCTAAGTCACCTGGGGCCAACGAGAAGGTGTCGTAGGCCCCTGCCTGGTAGAGTCTGGC
GGCCGGGCCGGGCAGCTCGGCGGGGCAGCTGATGGACAGCAGGTCCTCGACCTTGGTCCCTACTGCAGAG
AAGCGGGCCTCCGGGGTGGTCTGGAAGCTCCCCTGCGACCCACAGTTCCCCGGGACCCCGGCCGACAGCA
GCTCCCAGGGGGCATAGGGCCCTTTGAAGGCTGAAGCAGCAGCGTCCAGCGCTGGCGAAGCGGGAGGCGC
CCGCAGCCCTGGCTTGACGTCGGGCGGGGAGAGCTGGGGCTCGAACAGGCACTGCGAGGGAGCGCCCGCC
GAAGGCCCTGCCTCCCAAAACGCCTCCGGAAAGGCGGGCGAACCCAGATCGGGGGAACACAGGGCGGGAC
CCAACGCATTCGGGCCTGGGGGGAACGGTACAGCCAAATGGGATCGGT
